>Addgene plasmid #146195 | pAc5.1B-lambdaN-HA-DmEDC3-ADF_E | depositor full sequence | sequence record 288640 | Full Sequence
CTTCAAGGAATTAATTCTATATTCTAAAAACACAAATGATACTTCTAAAAAAAATCATGAATGGCATCAA
CTCTGAATCAAATCTTTGCAGATGCACCTACTTCTCATTTCCACTGTCACATCATTTTTCCAGATCTCGC
TGCCTGTTATGTGGCCCACAAACCAAGACACGTTTTATGGCCATTAAAGCTGGCTGATCGTCGCCAAACA
CCAAATACATATCAATATGTACATTCGAGAAAGAAGCGATCAAAGAAGCGTCTTCGGGCGAGTAGGAGAA
TGCGGAGGAGAAGGAGAACGAGCTGATCTAGTATCTCTCCACAATCCAATGCCAACTGACCAACTGGCCA
TATTCGGAGCAATTTGAAGCCAATTTCCATCGCCTGGCGATCGCTCCATTCTTGGCTATATGTTTTTCAC
CGTTCCCGGGGCCATTTTCAAAGACTCGTCGGTAAGATAAGATTGTGTCACTCGCTGTCTCTCTTCATTT
GTCGAAGAATGCTGAGGAATTTCGCGATGACGTCGGCGAGTATTTTGAAGAATGAGAATAATTTGTATTT
ATACGAAAATCAGTTAGTGGAATTTTCTACAAAAACATGTTATCTATAGATAATTTTGTTGCAAAATATG
TTGACTATGACAAAGATTGTATGTATATACCTTTAATGTATTCTCATTTTCTTATGTATTTATAATGGCA
ATGATGATACTGATGATATTTTAAGATGATGCCAGACCACAGGCTGATTTCTGCGTCTTTTGCCGAACGC
AGTGCATGTGCGGTTGTTGTTTTTTGGAATAGTTTCAATTTTCGGACTGTCCGCTTTGATTTCAGTTTCT
TGGCTTATTCAAAAAGCAAAGTAAAGCCAAAAAAGCGAGATGGCAATACCAAATGCGGCAAAACGGTAGT
GGAAGGAAAGGGGTGCGGGGCAGCGGAAGGAAGGGTGGGGCGGGGCGTGGCGGGGTCTGTGGCTGGGCGC
GACGTCACCGACGTTGGAGCCACTCCTTTGACCATGTGTGCGTGTGTGTATTATTCGTGTCTCGCCACTC
GCCGGTTGTTTTTTTCTTTTTATCTCGCTCTCTCTAGCGCCATCTCGTACGCATGCTCAACGCACCGCAT
GTTGCCGTGTCCTTTATGCGTCATTTTGGCTCGAAATAGGCAATTATTTAAACAAAGATTAGTCAACGAA
AACGCTAAAATAAATAAGTCTACAATATGGTTACTTATTGCCATGTGTGTGCAGCCAACGATAGCAACAA
AAGCAACAACACAGTGGCTTTCCCTCTTTCACTTTTTGTTTGCAAGCGCGTGCGAGCAAGACGGCACGAC
CGGCAAACGCAATTACGCTGACAAAGAGCAGACGAAGTTTTGGCCGAAAAACATCAAGGCGCCTGATACG
AATGCATTTGCAATAACAATTGCGATATTTAATATTGTTTATGAAGCTGTTTGACTTCAAAACACACAAA
AAAAAAAATAAAACAAATTATTTGAAAGAGAATTAGGAATCGGACAGCTTATCGTTACGGGCTAACAGCA
CACCGAGACGAAATAGCTTACCTGACGTCACAGCCTCTGGAAGAACTGCCGCCAAGCAGAGAGAGAGAGA
AAAAGAGGGAGAGCAGCTTAGACCGCATGTGCTTGTGTGTGAGGCGTCTCTCTCTTCGTCTCCTGTTTGC
GCAAACGCATAGACTGCACTGAGAAAATCGATTACCTATTTTTTATGAATGAATATTTGCACTATTACTA
TTCAAAACTATTAAGATAGCAATCACATTCAATAGCCAAATACTATACCACCTGAGCGATGCAACGAAAT
GATCAATTTGAGCAAAAATGCTGCATATTTAGGACGGCATCATTATAGAAATGCTTCTTGCTGTGTACTT
TTCTCTCGTCTGGCAGCTGTTTCGCCGTTATTGTTAAAACCGGCTTAAGTTAGGTGTGTTTTCTACGACT
AGTGATGCCCCTACTAGAAGATGTGTGTTGCACAAATGTCCCTGAATAACCAATTTGAAGTGCAGATAGC
AGTAAACGTAAGCTAATATGAATATTATTTAACTGTAATGTTTTAATATCGCTGGACATTACTAATAAAC
CCACTATAAACACATGTACATATGTATGTTTTGGCATACAATGAGTAGTTGGGGAAAAAATGTGTAAAAG
CACCGTGACCATCACAGCATAAAGATAACCAGCTGAAGTATCGAATATGAGTAACCCCCAAATTGAATCA
CATGCCGCAACTGATAGGACCCATGGAAGTACACTCTTCATGGCGATATACAAGACACACACAAGCACGA
ACACCCAGTTGCGGAGGAAATTCTCCGTAAATGAAAACCCAATCGGCGAACAATTCATACCCATATATGG
TAAAAGTTTTGAACGCGACTTGAGAGCGGAGAGCATTGCGGCTGATAAGGTTTTAGCGCTAAGCGGGCTT
TATAAAACGGGCTGCGGGACCAGTTTTCATATCACTACCGTTTGAGTTCTTGTGCTGTGTGGATACTCCT
CCCGACACAAAGCCGCTCCATCAGCCAGCAGTCGTCTAATCCAGAGACCCCGGATCGGGGTACCAACATG
GACGCACAAACACGACGACGTGAGCGTCGCGCTGAGAAACAAGCTCAATGGAAAGCTGCAAACGGTGGAT
CTCCTCCACATATGGCTTACCCATACGATGTTCCAGATTACGCTCCTCCAAGCTTGAATTCTATGGGTCC
GACGGATCAAGACTGGATCGGCTGTGCAGTGTCTATAGCCTGCGACGAGGTCCTGGGCGTCTTCCAGGGC
CTGATCAAGCAGATTTCTGCCGAGGAGATCACCATTGTGAGGGCTTTCCGCAATGGCGTGCCGCTGCGAA
AGCAGAACGCCGAGGTGGTCCTCAAGTGCACGGACATTCGCAGCATCGATCTCATCGAGCCCGCAAAGCA
AGATCTGGATGGGCACACGGCGCCGCCGCCAGTGGTCAACAAGCCCACGCCCGTCAAGCTGCCCCACTTC
TCCAACATCCTGGGCAAGCAGCAGCAGCTCCAACTCCAGCAGCAGCAGCAGCAGCTACAACTCCAGCAGC
AACAGAAACAGCAGTTCCAGGAGCAGGAACGAGAACAGGATCTGCCATCGACGCCGCGGTCAAGGGCCAA
CGACAATGGACGGGTAGCGGCTGGCGGGGCATCGAGTTCTTCGGGCCCACGTGGCACCTTCAATTCGGCG
CTAAGCGATAAGATGCATCAGCTGAAGCTAATCGAGACCAACGGCTCAAATGGCACCCTTAGAACACCAC
AAACATCCCGTGCGTCCAGCGCTCAGCAGCAGCCGCAGATATCAACGACTCCCAACAGCGTGGCCGCCTT
TTTTGGCAACATGATACCGCCGGAGGTCGAGGTGAAACTGGGCTCCTACGTGAGCAACACCCGGGAGAGT
TACTGCAGCAGCAGCGGAGATAGCGGCGAGGCAACTGGTTTGTCGTTGGGCAGCAGCAAACCCATAGATA
TCGTCAGCAACGGAGATGGATTTTACAAGCAGACGGCAGCCTCGAGCTATGGGAATACAAATGGAAATGT
AAGAAGGAATGGCAATGCCAATAACAATGGAAATGGCACCGGAAATGGTTCTTATACCAATGGAAATGGC
AACGGCAACGGGAAGAACAAGCGGAACAGGGTGCGAAGGGAGAGCAGCATGCGGCAGCAACAGGTGCAAC
TGACTTTTGGCAGCGAGGCGGACGATCCGCTGATCCACGAGGATGCGGATTTTGAGGGCAATCTAGCGCT
GTTCGACAAGCAGGCAATTTGGGACGACATCGAGTCGACGACCCAAAAACCAGATGTGGTGCGGCACATT
GTGAACAATCATCATCATAAGCCAGAGCAGAAGTATCGGCACGACGAGAACATCCTGGCCAGCAAACCAC
TACAATTGCGCCAGATCGAAAGCATGTTCGGCGGCAGCCAGGACTTTGTGACGGGCGACGGTCTCATTAT
ACCGACGATTCCGGCTTACGTTCGGAATAAAATCGAGATAAGTGCCGATAAGGCGGGCCTCTCTCTGCAG
AGGCAGATCGACATTTTGGCGCGCGGAGCCAGTGATCTGGCCATTACACTGCTGGGCGGCGCCAGGCGAT
TGACGCCGGCCAACAACCATCAGTGGCCGAAGATTGCCATCATCTGCGATGGCGGCAAAAATATGAGAAC
AATTAACATTGGAGCAGCCACAGGTCGCCAGCTGGCTTCGCATGGGCTTACTGTCCTGCTGTACGTGGAG
CAGGCCAAACTGCTGGAGCAGAACAGCAGCAGCCCAGAGATTTCATTGTTCAAGGCAACCGACAATGTCA
TAGTTCACTCAGTAGACGCCTTACCCACGCCAGATCTTGTGATATTATCAACTAACACCGCTAATTTATC
GGATGCGATCAGGAAATGGCTCAGTGTAAATCGCGCTTCGGTGCTTGCCATAGACCCGCCGCCGTGTGGC
ATTAATGAGGTTGCTATCAAGTACTCAATACTACCCATACTACCATTAAATGGCATATCAACAGCAACAA
CATCATCATCCTCTTCGGCTGCCGCCACACCAACTCCCATTGCTAGCACTTCGGCAGCAGCATCGGCTAC
CAAATCAGCAGCATCAACGAACAATTGTGGCAAATTGTATTTATGTAATCTAGGTATACCGGATAAATTC
TATCGTGATTGTGGCATTAAGTACAAAAGTCCGTATGGACATAAATATGTGATACCGATTCACTCAAAGG
ACTGAGCGGCCGCTCGAGTCTAGAGGGCCCGCGGTTCGAAGGTAAGCCTATCCCTAACCCTCTCCTCGGT
CTCGATTCTACGCGTACCGGTCATCATCACCATCACCATTGAGTTTAAACCCGCTGATCAGCCTCGACTG
TGCCTTCTAAGGCCTGAGCTCGCTGATCAGCCTCGATCGAGGATCCAGACATGATAAGATACATTGATGA
GTTTGGACAAACCACAACTAGAATGCAGTGAAAAAAATGCTTTATTTGTGAAATTTGTGATGCTATTGCT
TTATTTGTAACCATTATAAGCTGCAATAAACAAGTTAACAACAACAATTGCATTCATTTTATGTTTCAGG
TTCAGGGGGAGGTGTGGGAGGTTTTTTAAAGCAAGTAAAACCTCTACAAATGTGGTATGGCTGATTATGA
TCAGTCGACCGATGCCCTTGAGAGCCTTCAACCCAGTCAGCTCCTTCCGGTGGGCGCGGGGCATGACTAT
CGTCGCCGCACTTATGACTGTCTTCTTTATCATGCAACTCGTAGGACAGGTGCCGGCAGCGCTCTGGGTC
ATTTTCGGCGAGGACCGCTTTCGCTGGAGCGCGACGATGATCGGCCTGTCGCTTGCGGTATTCGGAATCT
TGCACGCCCTCGCTCAAGCCTTCGTCACTGGTCCCGCCACCAAACGTTTCGGCGAGAAGCAGGCCATTAT
CGCCGGCATGGCGGCCGACGCGCTGGGCTACGTCTTGCTGGCGTTCGCGACGCGAGGCTGGATGGCCTTC
CCCATTATGATTCTTCTCGCTTCCGGCGGCATCGGGATGCCCGCGTTGCAGGCCATGCTGTCCAGGCAGG
TAGATGACGACCATCAGGGACAGCTTCAAGGATCGCTCGCGGCTCTTACCAGCCAGCAAAAGGCCAGGAA
CCGTAAAAAGGCCGCGTTGCTGGCGTTTTTCCATAGGCTCCGCCCCCCTGACGAGCATCACAAAAATCGA
CGCTCAAGTCAGAGGTGGCGAAACCCGACAGGACTATAAAGATACCAGGCGTTTCCCCCTGGAAGCTCCC
TCGTGCGCTCTCCTGTTCCGACCCTGCCGCTTACCGGATACCTGTCCGCCTTTCTCCCTTCGGGAAGCGT
GGCGCTTTCTCAATGCTCACGCTGTAGGTATCTCAGTTCGGTGTAGGTCGTTCGCTCCAAGCTGGGCTGT
GTGCACGAACCCCCCGTTCAGCCCGACCGCTGCGCCTTATCCGGTAACTATCGTCTTGAGTCCAACCCGG
TAAGACACGACTTATCGCCACTGGCAGCAGCCACTGGTAACAGGATTAGCAGAGCGAGGTATGTAGGCGG
TGCTACAGAGTTCTTGAAGTGGTGGCCTAACTACGGCTACACTAGAAGGACAGTATTTGGTATCTGCGCT
CTGCTGAAGCCAGTTACCTTCGGAAAAAGAGTTGGTAGCTCTTGATCCGGCAAACAAACCACCGCTGGTA
GCGGTGGTTTTTTTGTTTGCAAGCAGCAGATTACGCGCAGAAAAAAAGGATCTCAAGAAGATCCTTTGAT
CTTTTCTACGGGGTCTGACGCTCAGTGGAACGAAAACTCACGTTAAGGGATTTTGGTCATGAGATTATCA
AAAAGGATCTTCACCTAGATCCTTTTAAATTAAAAATGAAGTTTTAAATCAATCTAAAGTATATATGAGT
AAACTTGGTCTGACAGTTACCAATGCTTAATCAGTGAGGCACCTATCTCAGCGATCTGTCTATTTCGTTC
ATCCATAGTTGCCTGACTCCCCGTCGTGTAGATAACTACGATACGGGAGGGCTTACCATCTGGCCCCAGT
GCTGCAATGATACCGCGAGACCCACGCTCACCGGCTCCAGATTTATCAGCAATAAACCAGCCAGCCGGAA
GGGCCGAGCGCAGAAGTGGTCCTGCAACTTTATCCGCCTCCATCCAGTCTATTAATTGTTGCCGGGAAGC
TAGAGTAAGTAGTTCGCCAGTTAATAGTTTGCGCAACGTTGTTGCCATTGCTGCAGGCATCGTGGTGTCA
CGCTCGTCGTTTGGTATGGCTTCATTCAGCTCCGGTTCCCAACGATCAAGGCGAGTTACATGATCCCCCA
TGTTGTGCAAAAAAGCGGTTAGCTCCTTCGGTCCTCCGATCGTTGTCAGAAGTAAGTTGGCCGCAGTGTT
ATCACTCATGGTTATGGCAGCACTGCATAATTCTCTTACTGTCATGCCATCCGTAAGATGCTTTTCTGTG
ACTGGTGAGTACTCAACCAAGTCATTCTGAGAATAGTGTATGCGGCGACCGAGTTGCTCTTGCCCGGCGT
CAACACGGGATAATACCGCGCCACATAGCAGAACTTTAAAAGTGCTCATCATTGGAAAACGTTCTTCGGG
GCGAAAACTCTCAAGGATCTTACCGCTGTTGAGATCCAGTTCGATGTAACCCACTCGTGCACCCAACTGA
TCTTCAGCATCTTTTACTTTCACCAGCGTTTCTGGGTGAGCAAAAACAGGAAGGCAAAATGCCGCAAAAA
AGGGAATAAGGGCGACACGGAAATGTTGAATACTCATACTCTTCCTTTTTCAATATTATTGAAGCATTTA
TCAGGGTTATTGTCTCATGAGCGGATACATATTTGAATGTATTTAGAAAAATAAACAAATAGGGGTTCCG
CGCACATTTCCCCGAAAAGTGCCACCTGACGTCTAAGAAACCATTATTATCATGACATTAACCTATAAAA
ATAGGCGTATCACGAGGCCCTTTCGT
Features (pLannotate 1.2.2; 11 found; start..end, strand, type, name):
     56..2568    +  promoter       Ac5 promoter: Drosophila melanogaster actin 5C promoter
   2588..2653    +  CDS            N (fragment): REGN_LAMBD - Experimental evidence at protein level: Swiss-Prot protein existence level 1. Plays a role as a transcriptional antitermination factor that allows the virus to initiate its lytic phase. Activates expression of the delayed viral early genes by modifying host RNA polymerase (RNAP) into a form that is resistant to termination signals. This antitermination function requires the host NusA protein which serves to stabilize the interaction between antitermination protein N and host RNA polymerase. From Escherichia phage lambda (Bacteriophage lambda).
   2678..2704    +  CDS            3xHA (fragment): three tandem HA epitope tags
   2723..4762    +  CDS            Edc3: EDC3_DROME - Experimental evidence at protein level: Swiss-Prot protein existence level 1. In the process of mRNA degradation, may play a role in mRNA decapping. From Drosophila melanogaster (Fruit fly).
   4801..4842    +  CDS            V5 tag: epitope tag from simian virus 5
   4942..5076    -  polyA_signal   SV40 poly(A) signal: SV40 polyadenylation signal
   5099..5183    -  CDS            large T antigen (fragment): large T antigen from SV40 (simian virus 40)
   5184..5654    +  CDS            TcR (fragment): tetracycline efflux protein; tet; confers resistance to tetracycline
   5698..6286    -  rep_origin     ori: high-copy-number ColE1/pMB1/pBR322/pUC origin of replication
   6457..7317    -  CDS            AmpR: β-lactamase; bla; confers resistance to ampicillin, carbenicillin, and related antibiotics
   7318..7422    -  promoter       AmpR promoter: bla
