[The description below was written by a language model from this plasmid's Addgene catalogue record and pLannotate feature annotations shown in this document.]
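Description:
pAc5.1B-lambdaN-HA-DmEDC3-ADF_E is a 7.5 kb insect-cell expression plasmid encoding a tagged variant of the Drosophila melanogaster decapping enhancer Edc3 (CG6311, also known as LSm16). The catalogue lists the backbone as unknown, although the name and the annotated parts point to a pAc5.1-type vector. It is maintained in E. coli through a ColE1/pUC-family origin and selected with ampicillin via the bla gene and its own promoter. The record describes it as low copy even though the origin is annotated as a high-copy type. Short fragments annotated as a tetracycline resistance gene and SV40 large T antigen appear to be non-functional backbone remnants.

Expression is driven by the strong, constitutive Drosophila actin 5C promoter. Downstream of it lie a short fragment of the bacteriophage lambda N protein, an HA epitope (a single-repeat-sized match to the 3xHA annotation), and the Edc3 coding sequence. A vector-derived V5 tag and an SV40 polyadenylation signal follow, but the record does not show whether the V5 tag is read in frame with the insert. The lambda N peptide binds BoxB RNA hairpins, so such fusions are generally used in tethering assays that recruit a protein to a BoxB-containing reporter mRNA, while the HA tag allows detection or immunoprecipitation.

The insert differs from the NCBI reference by one silent change (A456G) and three substitutions (N162T, K221E, D418G). The record does not define the "ADF" designation, which presumably marks an engineered mutant. The associated publication concerns the competing binding of EDC3 and Tral to the DEAD-box helicase DDX6/Me31B in P bodies. The depositor sequence may be theoretical or predicted.
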