Addgene plasmid #146195: pAc5.1B-lambdaN-HA-DmEDC3-ADF_E
Purpose: Insect Expression of DmEDC3-ADF
Depositing lab: Elisa Izaurralde. Depositing organization: Max Planck Institute for Developmental Biology. Publication: Structural basis for the mutually exclusive anchoring of P body components EDC3 and Tral to the DEAD box protein DDX6/Me31B. Tritschler F, Braun JE, Eulalio A, Truffault V, Izaurralde E, Weichenrieder O. Mol Cell. 2009 Mar 13. 33(5):661-8. 10.1016/j.molcel.2009.02.014 PubMed 19285948.
Backbone
  Vector backbone: Unknown
  Vector type: Insect Expression
Growth in bacteria
  Bacterial resistance: Ampicillin, 100 μg/mL
  Growth temperature: 37°C
  Growth strain: DH5alpha
  Copy number: Low Copy
Gene/Insert
  Gene/Insert name: DmEDC3-ADF
  Species: D. melanogaster (fly)
  Mutation: one silent mutation A456G and three mutations N162T, K221E and D418G compared to the sequence given by NCBI: NM_140735.1
  Entrez Gene: Edc3 (a.k.a. CG6311, DmEDC3, Dmel\CG6311, EDC3, LSm16)
  Cloning method: Unknown
Terms and licenses: Academic/Nonprofit Terms; Industry Terms: Not Available to Industry
Depositor comments: Plasmids from this collection were made available to the research community and donated after the lab closed. Please note that the sequence provided by the depositing laboratory may be theoretical/predicted or based on Sanger sequencing results. There may be discrepancies between sequencing results obtained by Addgene and the depositor sequence. If an Addgene verified sequence is not available, please contact before placing your order to request that our lab fully sequence the plasmid.
How to cite: pAc5.1B-lambdaN-HA-DmEDC3-ADF_E was a gift from Elisa Izaurralde (Addgene plasmid # 146195 ; http://n2t.net/addgene:146195 ; RRID:Addgene_146195)
